Addgene plasmid #138819: pPD335 VP64-ZF43(RAAR)
Purpose: Constitutive expression of VP64-ZF43(RAAR) under the CMV promoter.
Depositing lab: Joshua Leonard. Depositing organization: Northwestern University. Publication: The COMET toolkit for composing customizable genetic programs in mammalian cells. Donahue PS, Draut JW, Muldoon JJ, Edelstein HI, Bagheri N, Leonard JN. Nat Commun. 2020 Feb 7;11(1):779. doi: 10.1038/s41467-019-14147-5. PubMed 32034124.
Backbone
  Vector backbone: pPD005 pcDNA Golden Gate
  Vector type: Mammalian Expression, Synthetic Biology
Growth in bacteria
  Bacterial resistance: Ampicillin, 100 μg/mL
  Growth temperature: 37°C
  Growth strain: DH5alpha
  Copy number: High Copy
Gene/Insert
  Gene/Insert name: VP64-ZF43(RAAR)
  Species: Synthetic
  Mutation: R15A, R43A
  Promoter: CMV
  Tag / fusion protein: 3xFlag (N terminal on insert)
  Cloning method: Restriction Enzyme; 5′ cloning site NheI (not destroyed); 3′ cloning site NotI (not destroyed)
  Sequencing primers: 5′ CGCAAATGGGCGGTAGGCGTG; 3′ TAGAAGGCACAGTCGAGG
Terms and licenses: Academic/Nonprofit Terms; Industry Terms: Not Available to Industry
Depositor comments: Leonard Lab plasmid reference number: L1381
How to cite: pPD335 VP64-ZF43(RAAR) was a gift from Joshua Leonard (Addgene plasmid # 138819 ; http://n2t.net/addgene:138819 ; RRID:Addgene_138819)
