[The description below was written by a language model from this plasmid's Addgene catalogue record and pLannotate feature annotations shown in this document.]
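Description:
pPD335 VP64-ZF43(RAAR) is a mammalian expression plasmid from the COMET toolkit for composing synthetic genetic programs in mammalian cells. It is built on pPD005, a pcDNA-derived backbone adapted for Golden Gate assembly. It is propagated in E. coli as a high-copy plasmid through a ColE1/pUC-type origin and selected with ampicillin via the β-lactamase gene and its native promoter. The backbone also carries an f1 phage origin and remnants of lac regulatory sequences. Downstream of the SV40 early promoter the annotation detects only a short fragment of a bleomycin-family resistance gene followed by the SV40 poly(A) signal, so the record does not support an intact mammalian selection marker. The plasmid is best regarded as a transient-transfection vector.

The payload is a synthetic transcription factor cloned between NheI and NotI sites. It is driven by the human CMV immediate early enhancer and promoter and terminated by the bovine growth hormone polyadenylation signal. A T7 promoter lies just upstream of the coding region. The protein carries an N-terminal 3xFLAG tag for detection, followed by VP64, a tandem array of minimal VP16 activation domains (picked up by the automated annotation as a partial match to a related VP16 repeat), fused to the zinc finger DNA-binding domain ZF43. The "RAAR" designation corresponds to the recorded R15A and R43A substitutions. The record does not state their functional effect, although arginine-to-alanine changes in zinc finger scaffolds are generally used to alter DNA-binding affinity. The zinc finger region itself is not annotated in the feature table. The construct provides constitutive expression of this activator, presumably for driving reporters or circuits with cognate ZF43 binding sites.
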