Features (pLannotate 1.2.2; 21 found; start..end, strand, type, name):
     28..80      -  misc_feature   bom (fragment): basis of mobility region from pBR322
    235..614     +  enhancer       CMV enhancer: human cytomegalovirus immediate early enhancer
    615..818     +  promoter       CMV promoter: human cytomegalovirus (CMV) immediate early promoter
    814..847     +  LTR            5' LTR (truncated) (fragment): truncated 5' long terminal repeat (LTR) from HIV-1
    863..881     +  promoter       T7 promoter: promoter for bacteriophage T7 RNA polymerase
    952..975     +  CDS            3xFLAG (fragment): three tandem FLAG® epitope tags
   1147..1163    +  CDS            VP96 (fragment): 6 tandem repeats of the minimal activation domain of herpes simplex virus VP16 (Cheng et al., 2013)
   1563..1674    +  polyA_signal   bGH poly(A) signal: bovine growth hormone polyadenylation signal
   1791..1812    +  promoter       SV40 promoter (fragment): SV40 enhancer and early promoter
   1833..2261    +  rep_origin     f1 ori (sequence partly withheld): f1 bacteriophage origin of replication; arrow indicates direction of (+) strand synthesis
   2266..2288    +  promoter       SV40 promoter (fragment): SV40 enhancer and early promoter
   2289..2480    +  promoter       SV40 promoter: SV40 early promoter
   2507..2605    +  CDS            ble (fragment): BLE_KLEPN - Experimental evidence at protein level: Swiss-Prot protein existence level 1. Binding protein with a strong affinity to the bleomycin family of antibiotics. Binds to CL990; an antimitotic-antibiotic compound. From Klebsiella pneumoniae.
   2600..2721    +  polyA_signal   SV40 poly(A) signal: SV40 polyadenylation signal
   2794..2810    -  protein_bind   lac operator: The lac repressor binds to the lac operator to inhibit transcription in E. coli. This inhibition can be relieved by adding lactose or isopropyl-β-D-thiogalactopyranoside (IPTG). lac repressor encoded by lacI
   2818..2848    -  promoter       lac promoter: promoter for the E. coli lac operon
   2863..2884    -  protein_bind   CAP binding site: CAP binding activates transcription in the presence of cAMP. E. coli catabolite activator protein
   2897..2989    -  CDS            lacI (fragment): lac repressor; lacI; The lac repressor binds to the lac operator to inhibit transcription in E. coli. This inhibition can be relieved by adding lactose or isopropyl-β-D-thiogalactopyranoside (IPTG).
   3172..3760    -  rep_origin     ori: high-copy-number ColE1/pMB1/pBR322/pUC origin of replication
   3931..4791    -  CDS            AmpR: β-lactamase; bla; confers resistance to ampicillin, carbenicillin, and related antibiotics
   4792..4896    -  promoter       AmpR promoter: bla
>Addgene plasmid #138819 | pPD335 VP64-ZF43(RAAR) | addgene full sequence | sequence record 321502 | Addgene NGS Result
GACGGATCGGGAGATCTCCCGATCCCCTATGGTGCACTCTCAGTACAATCTGCTCTGATGCCGCATAGTT
AAGCCAGTATCTGCTCCCTGCTTGTGTGTTGGAGGTCGCTGAGTAGTGCGCGAGCAAAATTTAAGCTACA
ACAAGGCAAGGCTTGACCGACAATTGCATGAAGAATCTGCTTAGGGTTAGGCGTTTTGCGCTGCTTCGCG
ATGTACGGGCCAGATATACGCGTTGACATTGATTATTGACTAGTTATTAATAGTAATCAATTACGGGGTC
ATTAGTTCATAGCCCATATATGGAGTTCCGCGTTACATAACTTACGGTAAATGGCCCGCCTGGCTGACCG
CCCAACGACCCCCGCCCATTGACGTCAATAATGACGTATGTTCCCATAGTAACGCCAATAGGGACTTTCC
ATTGACGTCAATGGGTGGAGTATTTACGGTAAACTGCCCACTTGGCAGTACATCAAGTGTATCATATGCC
AAGTACGCCCCCTATTGACGTCAATGACGGTAAATGGCCCGCCTGGCATTATGCCCAGTACATGACCTTA
TGGGACTTTCCTACTTGGCAGTACATCTACGTATTAGTCATCGCTATTACCATGGTGATGCGGTTTTGGC
AGTACATCAATGGGCGTGGATAGCGGTTTGACTCACGGGGATTTCCAAGTCTCCACCCCATTGACGTCAA
TGGGAGTTTGTTTTGGCACCAAAATCAACGGGACTTTCCAAAATGTCGTAACAACTCCGCCCCATTGACG
CAAATGGGCGGTAGGCGTGTACGGTGGGAGGTCTATATAAGCAGAGCTCTCTGGCTAACTAGAGAACCCA
CTGCTTACTGGCTTATCGAAATTAATACGACTCACTATAGGGAGTCCCAAGCTGGCTAGCGCCACCATGG
ATTATAAGGATCACGATGGCGACTACAAGGACCACGATATTGACTACAAAGACGATGACGATAAAATGGC
TCCTAAGAAAAAGCGCAAAGTCGGTATCCATGGCGTTCCCGGATCAGACGCATTGGACGATTTTGATCTG
GATATGCTGGGAAGTGACGCCCTCGATGATTTTGACCTTGACATGCTTGGTTCGGATGCCCTTGATGACT
TTGACCTCGACATGCTCGGCAGTGACGCCCTTGATGATTTCGACCTGGACATGCTGATTAACTCTAGAAG
TTCCGGATCTTCTGGTTCTGGTTCTGGTTCAGGATCCGGTACCGGTGGAGCTAGACCCGGGGAGCGCCCC
TTCCAGTGTCGCATTTGCATGGCGAACTTTTCGCGCCAGGACAGGCTTGACAGGCATACCCGTACTCATA
CCGGTGAAAAACCGTTTCAGTGTCGGATCTGTATGGCAAATTTCTCCCAGAAGGAGCACTTGGCGGGGCA
TCTACGTACGCACACCGGCGAGAAGCCATTCCAATGCCGAATATGCATGCGCAACTTCAGTCGCCGCGAC
AACCTGAACCGGCACCTAAAAACCCACCTGAGAGGATCTTAAGCGGCCGCTCGAGTCTAGAGGGCCCGTT
TAAACCCGCTGATCAGCCTCGACTGTGCCTTCTAGTTGCCAGCCATCTGTTGTTTGCCCCTCCCCCGTGC
CTTCCTTGACCCTGGAAGGTGCCACTCCCACTGTCCTTTCCTAATAAAATGAGGAAATTGCATCGCATTG
TCTGAGTAGGTGTCATTCTATTCTGGGGGGTGGGGTGGGGCAGGACAGCAAGGGGGAGGATTGGGAAGTC
AATAGCAGGCATGCTGGGGATGCGGTGGGCTCTATGGCTTCTGAGGCGGAAAGAACCAGCTGGGGCTCTA
GGGGGTATCCCC
[124 nt withheld, positions 1833-1956]
C
[91 nt withheld, positions 1958-2048]
A
[49 nt withheld, positions 2050-2098]
CCTTTGACGTTGGAGTCCACGTTCTTT
[37 nt withheld, positions 2126-2162]
ACCCTATCTCGGTCTATTCTTTTGATTTATAAGGGATTTTGCCGATTTCGGCCTATTGGTTAAAAAATGA
GCTGATTTAACAAAAATTTAACGCGAATTAATTCTGTGGAATGTGTGTCAGTTAGGCTCAATTAGTCAGC
AACCATAGTCCCGCCCCTAACTCCGCCCATCCCGCCCCTAACTCCGCCCAGTTCCGCCCATTCTCCGCCC
CATGGCTGACTAATTTTTTTTATTTATGCAGAGGCCGAGGCCGCCTCTGCCTCTGAGCTATTCCAGAAGT
AGTGAGGAGGCTTTTTTGGAGGCCTAGGCTTTTGCAAAAAGCTCCCGGGAGCTTGTATATCCATTTTCGG
AGGTTGGGCTTCGGAATCGTTTTCCGGGACGCCGGCTGGATGATCCTCCAGCGCGGGGATCTCATGCTGG
AGTTCTTCGCCCACCCCAACTTGTTTATTGCAGCTTATAATGGTTACAAATAAAGCAATAGCATCACAAA
TTTCACAAATAAAGCATTTTTTTCACTGCATTCTAGTTGTGGTTTGTCCAAACTCATCAATGTATCTTAT
CATGTCTGTATACCGTCGACCTCTAGCTAGAGCTTGGCGTAATCATGGTCATAGCTGTTTCCTGTGTGAA
ATTGTTATCCGCTCACAATTCCACACAACATACGAGCCGGAAGCATAAAGTGTAAAGCCTGGGGTGCCTA
ATGAGTGAGCTAACTCACATTAATTGCGTTGCGCTCACTGCCCGCTTTCCAGTCGGGAAACCTGTCGTGC
CAGCTGCATTAATGAATCGGCCAACGCGCGGGGAGAGGCGGTTTGCGTATTGGGCGCTCTTCCGCTTCCT
CGCTCACTGACTCGCTGCGCTCGGTCGTTCGGCTGCGGCGAGCGGTATCAGCTCACTCAAAGGCGGTAAT
ACGGTTATCCACAGAATCAGGGGATAACGCAGGAAAGAACATGTGAGCAAAAGGCCAGCAAAAGGCCAGG
AACCGTAAAAAGGCCGCGTTGCTGGCGTTTTTCCATAGGCTCCGCCCCCCTGACGAGCATCACAAAAATC
GACGCTCAAGTCAGAGGTGGCGAAACCCGACAGGACTATAAAGATACCAGGCGTTTCCCCCTGGAAGCTC
CCTCGTGCGCTCTCCTGTTCCGACCCTGCCGCTTACCGGATACCTGTCCGCCTTTCTCCCTTCGGGAAGC
GTGGCGCTTTCTCATAGCTCACGCTGTAGGTATCTCAGTTCGGTGTAGGTCGTTCGCTCCAAGCTGGGCT
GTGTGCACGAACCCCCCGTTCAGCCCGACCGCTGCGCCTTATCCGGTAACTATCGTCTTGAGTCCAACCC
GGTAAGACACGACTTATCGCCACTGGCAGCAGCCACTGGTAACAGGATTAGCAGAGCGAGGTATGTAGGC
GGTGCTACAGAGTTCTTGAAGTGGTGGCCTAACTACGGCTACACTAGAAGAACAGTATTTGGTATCTGCG
CTCTGCTGAAGCCAGTTACCTTCGGAAAAAGAGTTGGTAGCTCTTGATCCGGCAAACAAACCACCGCTGG
TAGCGGTGGTTTTTTTGTTTGCAAGCAGCAGATTACGCGCAGAAAAAAAGGATCTCAAGAAGATCCTTTG
ATCTTTTCTACGGGGTCTGACGCTCAGTGGAACGAAAACTCACGTTAAGGGATTTTGGTCATGAGATTAT
CAAAAAGGATCTTCACCTAGATCCTTTTAAATTAAAAATGAAGTTTTAAATCAATCTAAAGTATATATGA
GTAAACTTGGTCTGACAGTTACCAATGCTTAATCAGTGAGGCACCTATCTCAGCGATCTGTCTATTTCGT
TCATCCATAGTTGCCTGACTCCCCGTCGTGTAGATAACTACGATACGGGAGGGCTTACCATCTGGCCCCA
GTGCTGCAATGATACCGCGAGATCCACGCTCACCGGCTCCAGATTTATCAGCAATAAACCAGCCAGCCGG
AAGGGCCGAGCGCAGAAGTGGTCCTGCAACTTTATCCGCCTCCATCCAGTCTATTAATTGTTGCCGGGAA
GCTAGAGTAAGTAGTTCGCCAGTTAATAGTTTGCGCAACGTTGTTGCCATTGCTACAGGCATCGTGGTGT
CACGCTCGTCGTTTGGTATGGCTTCATTCAGCTCCGGTTCCCAACGATCAAGGCGAGTTACATGATCCCC
CATGTTGTGCAAAAAAGCGGTTAGCTCCTTCGGTCCTCCGATCGTTGTCAGAAGTAAGTTGGCCGCAGTG
TTATCACTCATGGTTATGGCAGCACTGCATAATTCTCTTACTGTCATGCCATCCGTAAGATGCTTTTCTG
TGACTGGTGAGTACTCAACCAAGTCATTCTGAGAATAGTGTATGCGGCGACCGAGTTGCTCTTGCCCGGC
GTCAATACGGGATAATACCGCGCCACATAGCAGAACTTTAAAAGTGCTCATCATTGGAAAACGTTCTTCG
GGGCGAAAACTCTCAAGGATCTTACCGCTGTTGAGATCCAGTTCGATGTAACCCACTCGTGCACCCAACT
GATCTTCAGCATCTTTTACTTTCACCAGCGTTTCTGGGTGAGCAAAAACAGGAAGGCAAAATGCCGCAAA
AAAGGGAATAAGGGCGACACGGAAATGTTGAATACTCATACTCTTCCTTTTTCAATATTATTGAAGCATT
TATCAGGGTTATTGTCTCATGAGCGGATACATATTTGAATGTATTTAGAAAAATAAACAAATAGGGGTTC
CGCGCACATTTCCCCGAAAAGTGCCACCTGACGTC
