>Addgene plasmid #138819 | pPD335 VP64-ZF43(RAAR) | depositor partial sequence | sequence record 268305 | VP64-ZF43(RAAR) gene
ATGGATTATAAGGATCACGATGGCGACTACAAGGACCACGATATTGACTACAAAGACGATGACGATAAAA
TGGCTCCTAAGAAAAAGCGCAAAGTCGGTATCCATGGCGTTCCCGGATCAGACGCATTGGACGATTTTGA
TCTGGATATGCTGGGAAGTGACGCCCTCGATGATTTTGACCTTGACATGCTTGGTTCGGATGCCCTTGAT
GACTTTGACCTCGACATGCTCGGCAGTGACGCCCTTGATGATTTCGACCTGGACATGCTGATTAACTCTA
GAAGTTCCGGATCTTCTGGTTCTGGTTCTGGTTCAGGATCCGGTACCGGTGGAGCTAGACCCGGGGAGCG
CCCCTTCCAGTGTCGCATTTGCATGGCGAACTTTTCGCGCCAGGACAGGCTTGACAGGCATACCCGTACT
CATACCGGTGAAAAACCGTTTCAGTGTCGGATCTGTATGGCAAATTTCTCCCAGAAGGAGCACTTGGCGG
GGCATCTACGTACGCACACCGGCGAGAAGCCATTCCAATGCCGAATATGCATGCGCAACTTCAGTCGCCG
CGACAACCTGAACCGGCACCTAAAAACCCACCTGAGAGGATCTTAA
